Addgene plasmid #14297: pAG425GAL-ECFP-ccdB
Purpose: (Empty Backbone)
Depositing lab: Susan Lindquist. Depositing organization: Whitehead Institute for Biomedical Research. Publication: A suite of Gateway cloning vectors for high-throughput genetic analysis in Saccharomyces cerevisiae. Alberti S, Gitler AD, Lindquist S. Yeast. 2007 Oct . 24(10):913-9. 10.1002/yea.1502 PubMed 17583893.
Backbone
  Vector backbone: pRS425
  Vector type: Yeast Expression ; Gateway Destination
  Selectable markers: LEU2
Growth in bacteria
  Bacterial resistance: Chloramphenicol and Ampicillin, 25 & 100 μg/mL
  Growth temperature: 37°C
  Growth strain: ccdB Survival
  Growth instructions: DB3.1, ccdB Survival
  Copy number: Unknown
Gene/Insert
  Gene/Insert name: None
  Tag / fusion protein: ECFP (N terminal on backbone)
  Cloning method: Gateway Cloning
  Sequencing primers: 5′ EGFP-C
Terms and licenses: Academic/Nonprofit Terms; Industry Terms: Not Available to Industry
Depositor comments: Type of plasmid: 2-micron. This plasmid contains the Gateway technology from Invitrogen; Invitrogen requires purchasing of Gateway Clonase for carrying out the Gateway recombinational cloning reaction http://www.invitrogen.com Please note that the full plasmid sequence is provided as a reference only, and may not match the exact sequence of the plasmid.
How to cite: pAG425GAL-ECFP-ccdB was a gift from Susan Lindquist (Addgene plasmid # 14297 ; http://n2t.net/addgene:14297 ; RRID:Addgene_14297)
