[The description below was written by a language model from this plasmid's Addgene catalogue record and pLannotate feature annotations shown in this document.]
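Description:
pAG425GAL-ECFP-ccdB is an empty Gateway destination vector for galactose-inducible expression of N-terminally ECFP-tagged proteins in Saccharomyces cerevisiae. It is built on the pRS425 backbone, a yeast–E. coli shuttle plasmid of about 9.95 kb. It carries the 2μ origin for episomal, multicopy maintenance in yeast and the LEU2 gene with its own promoter for selection by leucine prototrophy. In bacteria it replicates from a high-copy ColE1/pUC-type origin and is selected with ampicillin through β-lactamase. An f1 origin and remnants of the pBluescript-derived lac/lacZα region, with flanking T3 and T7 promoters, are also present.

The expression unit consists of the Gal4-regulated GAL1 promoter, the ECFP coding sequence, the Gateway cassette and the CYC1 terminator. The cassette is bounded by attR1 and attR2 and contains a chloramphenicol acetyltransferase gene and the ccdB toxin gene. Because CcdB is lethal to ordinary E. coli, the unrecombined vector has to be propagated in a ccdB-tolerant strain, and chloramphenicol resistance helps retain the cassette. In an LR recombination with an entry clone, the cassette is exchanged for the gene of interest, and ccdB provides counter-selection against unreacted vector in standard strains. The incoming open reading frame is then positioned downstream of ECFP, intended to give a cyan fluorescent fusion whose transcription is induced by galactose.

The plasmid belongs to a suite of yeast Gateway vectors designed for high-throughput genetic analysis, where it suits localisation or overexpression studies. The depositor notes that the full sequence is a reference and may not exactly match the physical plasmid.
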