Features (pLannotate 1.2.2; 30 found; start..end, strand, type, name):
     69..1411    +  rep_origin     2μ ori: yeast 2μ plasmid origin of replication
   1438..1542    +  promoter       AmpR promoter: bla
   1543..2403    +  CDS            AmpR: β-lactamase; bla; confers resistance to ampicillin, carbenicillin, and related antibiotics
   2574..3162    +  rep_origin     ori: high-copy-number ColE1/pMB1/pBR322/pUC origin of replication
   3345..3437    +  CDS            lacI (fragment): lac repressor; lacI; The lac repressor binds to the lac operator to inhibit transcription in E. coli. This inhibition can be relieved by adding lactose or isopropyl-β-D-thiogalactopyranoside (IPTG).
   3450..3471    +  protein_bind   CAP binding site: CAP binding activates transcription in the presence of cAMP. E. coli catabolite activator protein
   3486..3516    +  promoter       lac promoter: promoter for the E. coli lac operon
   3524..3540    +  protein_bind   lac operator: The lac repressor binds to the lac operator to inhibit transcription in E. coli. This inhibition can be relieved by adding lactose or isopropyl-β-D-thiogalactopyranoside (IPTG). lac repressor encoded by lacI
   3585..3603    +  promoter       T3 promoter: promoter for bacteriophage T3 RNA polymerase
   3627..4068    +  promoter       GAL1 promoter: S. cerevisiae GAL1; inducible promoter, regulated by Gal4
   4083..4106    +  misc_feature   MCS (fragment): pBluescript multiple cloning site
   4112..4828    +  CDS            ECFP: ECFP is a basic (constitutively fluorescent) cyan fluorescent protein published in 1996, derived from Aequorea victoria. It has low acid sensitivity.
   4853..4977    +  protein_bind   attR1: mutant version of attR; recombination site for the Gateway® LR reaction LR Clonase™
   5002..5032    +  promoter       lac UV5 promoter: E. coli lac promoter with an "up" mutation
   5056..5085    +  promoter       cat promoter (fragment): promoter of the E. coli cat gene encoding chloramphenicol acetyltransferase
   5086..5745    +  CDS            CmR: chloramphenicol acetyltransferase; cat; confers resistance to chloramphenicol
   5927..6085    +  CDS            ccdA (fragment): CCDA_ECO57 - Also known as H, letA. Experimental evidence at protein level: Swiss-Prot protein existence level 1. Antitoxin component of a type II toxin-antitoxin (TA) system which inhibits the post-segregational killing (PSK) of plasmid-free cells, also referred to as a plasmid addiction system. Binds to and blocks the activity of CcdB; will also remove bound CcdB protein from the CcdB-GyrA complex by forming a CcdA-CcdB complex, a process termed rejuvenation. Functions as a transcriptional corepressor for the ccdAB operon, repression also requires CcdB (By similarity). From Escherichia coli
   6090..6392    +  CDS            ccdB: CCDB_ECOLI - Also known as G, letB, letD. Experimental evidence at protein level: Swiss-Prot protein existence level 1. Toxic component of a type II toxin-antitoxin (TA) system, functioning in plasmid maintainence. Responsible for the post- segregational killing (PSK) of plasmid-free cells, also referred to as a plasmid addiction system. Half-life of over 2 hours. Cell killing by CcdB is accompanied by filamentation, defects in chromosome and plasmid segregation, defects in cell division, formation of anucleate cells, decreased DNA synthesis and plasmid loss. Interferes with the activity of DN
   6436..6560    -  protein_bind   attR2: mutant version of attR; recombination site for the Gateway® LR reaction LR Clonase™
   6567..6814    +  terminator     CYC1 terminator: S. cerevisiae CYC1; transcription terminator for CYC1
   6833..6851    -  promoter       T7 promoter: promoter for bacteriophage T7 RNA polymerase
   6859..7014    +  CDS            lacZα (fragment): LacZα fragment of β-galactosidase; lacZ fragment
   7022..7477    +  rep_origin     f1 ori (sequence partly withheld): f1 bacteriophage origin of replication; arrow indicates direction of (+) strand synthesis
   7478..7530    -  misc_feature   bom (fragment): basis of mobility region from pBR322
   7560..7637    +  CDS            YO192_YEAST (fragment): Experimental evidence at protein level: Swiss-Prot protein existence level 1. From Saccharomyces cerevisiae (strain ATCC 204508 / S288c) (Baker's yeast).
   7777..8181    +  promoter       LEU2 promoter: S. cerevisiae LEU2
   8194..9288    +  CDS            LEU2: 3-isopropylmalate dehydrogenase, required for leucine biosynthesis; S. cerevisiae LEU2; yeast auxotrophic marker
   9650..9751    -  CDS            NFS1 (fragment): NFS1_YEAST - Also known as SPL1 From Saccharomyces cerevisiae (strain ATCC 204508 / S288c) (Baker's yeast).
   9764..9814    -  misc_feature   bom (fragment): basis of mobility region from pBR322
   9916..1       -  CDS            rop (fragment) (across the origin): Rop protein, which maintains plasmids at low copy number; rop
>Addgene plasmid #14297 | pAG425GAL-ECFP-ccdB | depositor full sequence | sequence record 7960 | Author sequence
GACGAAAGGGCCTCGTGATACGCCTATTTTTATAGGTTAATGTCATGATAATAATGGTTTCTTAGTATGA
TCCAATATCAAAGGAAATGATAGCATTGAAGGATGAGACTAATCCAATTGAGGAGTGGCAGCATATAGAA
CAGCTAAAGGGTAGTGCTGAAGGAAGCATACGATACCCCGCATGGAATGGGATAATATCACAGGAGGTAC
TAGACTACCTTTCATCCTACATAAATAGACGCATATAAGTACGCATTTAAGCATAAACACGCACTATGCC
GTTCTTCTCATGTATATATATATACAGGCAACACGCAGATATAGGTGCGACGTGAACAGTGAGCTGTATG
TGCGCAGCTCGCGTTGCATTTTCGGAAGCGCTCGTTTTCGGAAACGCTTTGAAGTTCCTATTCCGAAGTT
CCTATTCTCTAGAAAGTATAGGAACTTCAGAGCGCTTTTGAAAACCAAAAGCGCTCTGAAGACGCACTTT
CAAAAAACCAAAAACGCACCGGACTGTAACGAGCTACTAAAATATTGCGAATACCGCTTCCACAAACATT
GCTCAAAAGTATCTCTTTGCTATATATCTCTGTGCTATATCCCTATATAACCTACCCATCCACCTTTCGC
TCCTTGAACTTGCATCTAAACTCGACCTCTACATTTTTTATGTTTATCTCTAGTATTACTCTTTAGACAA
AAAAATTGTAGTAAGAACTATTCATAGAGTGAATCGAAAACAATACGAAAATGTAAACATTTCCTATACG
TAGTATATAGAGACAAAATAGAAGAAACCGTTCATAATTTTCTGACCAATGAAGAATCATCAACGCTATC
ACTTTCTGTTCACAAAGTATGCGCAATCCACATCGGTATAGAATATAATCGGGGATGCCTTTATCTTGAA
AAAATGCACCCGCAGCTTCGCTAGTAATCAGTAAACGCGGGAAGTGGAGTCAGGCTTTTTTTATGGAAGA
GAAAATAGACACCAAAGTAGCCTTCTTCTAACCTTAACGGACCTACAGTGCAAAAAGTTATCAAGAGACT
GCATTATAGAGCGCACAAAGGAGAAAAAAAGTAATCTAAGATGCTTTGTTAGAAAAATAGCGCTCTCGGG
ATGCATTTTTGTAGAACAAAAAAGAAGTATAGATTCTTTGTTGGTAAAATAGCGCTCTCGCGTTGCATTT
CTGTTCTGTAAAAATGCAGCTCAGATTCTTTGTTTGAAAAATTAGCGCTCTCGCGTTGCATTTTTGTTTT
ACAAAAATGAAGCACAGATTCTTCGTTGGTAAAATAGCGCTTTCGCGTTGCATTTCTGTTCTGTAAAAAT
GCAGCTCAGATTCTTTGTTTGAAAAATTAGCGCTCTCGCGTTGCATTTTTGTTCTACAAAATGAAGCACA
GATGCTTCGTTCAGGTGGCACTTTTCGGGGAAATGTGCGCGGAACCCCTATTTGTTTATTTTTCTAAATA
CATTCAAATATGTATCCGCTCATGAGACAATAACCCTGATAAATGCTTCAATAATATTGAAAAAGGAAGA
GTATGAGTATTCAACATTTCCGTGTCGCCCTTATTCCCTTTTTTGCGGCATTTTGCCTTCCTGTTTTTGC
TCACCCAGAAACGCTGGTGAAAGTAAAAGATGCTGAAGATCAGTTGGGTGCACGAGTGGGTTACATCGAA
CTGGATCTCAACAGCGGTAAGATCCTTGAGAGTTTTCGCCCCGAAGAACGTTTTCCAATGATGAGCACTT
TTAAAGTTCTGCTATGTGGCGCGGTATTATCCCGTATTGACGCCGGGCAAGAGCAACTCGGTCGCCGCAT
ACACTATTCTCAGAATGACTTGGTTGAGTACTCACCAGTCACAGAAAAGCATCTTACGGATGGCATGACA
GTAAGAGAATTATGCAGTGCTGCCATAACCATGAGTGATAACACTGCGGCCAACTTACTTCTGACAACGA
TCGGAGGACCGAAGGAGCTAACCGCTTTTTTGCACAACATGGGGGATCATGTAACTCGCCTTGATCGTTG
GGAACCGGAGCTGAATGAAGCCATACCAAACGACGAGCGTGACACCACGATGCCTGTAGCAATGGCAACA
ACGTTGCGCAAACTATTAACTGGCGAACTACTTACTCTAGCTTCCCGGCAACAATTAATAGACTGGATGG
AGGCGGATAAAGTTGCAGGACCACTTCTGCGCTCGGCCCTTCCGGCTGGCTGGTTTATTGCTGATAAATC
TGGAGCCGGTGAGCGTGGGTCTCGCGGTATCATTGCAGCACTGGGGCCAGATGGTAAGCCCTCCCGTATC
GTAGTTATCTACACGACGGGGAGTCAGGCAACTATGGATGAACGAAATAGACAGATCGCTGAGATAGGTG
CCTCACTGATTAAGCATTGGTAACTGTCAGACCAAGTTTACTCATATATACTTTAGATTGATTTAAAACT
TCATTTTTAATTTAAAAGGATCTAGGTGAAGATCCTTTTTGATAATCTCATGACCAAAATCCCTTAACGT
GAGTTTTCGTTCCACTGAGCGTCAGACCCCGTAGAAAAGATCAAAGGATCTTCTTGAGATCCTTTTTTTC
TGCGCGTAATCTGCTGCTTGCAAACAAAAAAACCACCGCTACCAGCGGTGGTTTGTTTGCCGGATCAAGA
GCTACCAACTCTTTTTCCGAAGGTAACTGGCTTCAGCAGAGCGCAGATACCAAATACTGTCCTTCTAGTG
TAGCCGTAGTTAGGCCACCACTTCAAGAACTCTGTAGCACCGCCTACATACCTCGCTCTGCTAATCCTGT
TACCAGTGGCTGCTGCCAGTGGCGATAAGTCGTGTCTTACCGGGTTGGACTCAAGACGATAGTTACCGGA
TAAGGCGCAGCGGTCGGGCTGAACGGGGGGTTCGTGCACACAGCCCAGCTTGGAGCGAACGACCTACACC
GAACTGAGATACCTACAGCGTGAGCTATGAGAAAGCGCCACGCTTCCCGAAGGGAGAAAGGCGGACAGGT
ATCCGGTAAGCGGCAGGGTCGGAACAGGAGAGCGCACGAGGGAGCTTCCAGGGGGAAACGCCTGGTATCT
TTATAGTCCTGTCGGGTTTCGCCACCTCTGACTTGAGCGTCGATTTTTGTGATGCTCGTCAGGGGGGCGG
AGCCTATGGAAAAACGCCAGCAACGCGGCCTTTTTACGGTTCCTGGCCTTTTGCTGGCCTTTTGCTCACA
TGTTCTTTCCTGCGTTATCCCCTGATTCTGTGGATAACCGTATTACCGCCTTTGAGTGAGCTGATACCGC
TCGCCGCAGCCGAACGACCGAGCGCAGCGAGTCAGTGAGCGAGGAAGCGGAAGAGCGCCCAATACGCAAA
CCGCCTCTCCCCGCGCGTTGGCCGATTCATTAATGCAGCTGGCACGACAGGTTTCCCGACTGGAAAGCGG
GCAGTGAGCGCAACGCAATTAATGTGAGTTACCTCACTCATTAGGCACCCCAGGCTTTACACTTTATGCT
TCCGGCTCCTATGTTGTGTGGAATTGTGAGCGGATAACAATTTCACACAGGAAACAGCTATGACCATGAT
TACGCCAAGCGCGCAATTAACCCTCACTAAAGGGAACAAAAGCTGGAGCTCTAGTACGGATTAGAAGCCG
CCGAGCGGGCGACAGCCCTCCGACGGAAGACTCTCCTCCGTGCGTCCTCGTCTTCACCGGTCGCGTTCCT
GAAACGCAGATGTGCCTCGCGCCGCACTGCTCCGAACAATAAAGATTCTACAATACTAGCTTTTATGGTT
ATGAAGAGGAAAAATTGGCAGTAACCTGGCCCCACAAACCTTCAAATTAACGAATCAAATTAACAACCAT
AGGATGATAATGCGATTAGTTTTTTAGCCTTATTTCTGGGGTAATTAATCAGCGAAGCGATGATTTTTGA
TCTATTAACAGATATATAAATGGAAAAGCTGCATAACCACTTTAACTAATACTTTCAACATTTTCAGTTT
GTATTACTTCTTATTCAAATGTCATAAAAGTATCAACAAAAAATTGTTAATATACCTCTATACTTTAACG
TCAAGGAGAAAAAACCCCGGATTCTAGAACTAGTGGATCCCCCGGGACAAAATGGTGAGCAAGGGCGAGG
AGCTGTTCACCGGGGTGGTGCCCATCCTGGTCGAGCTGGACGGCGACGTAAACGGCCACAAGTTCAGCGT
GTCCGGCGAGGGCGAGGGCGATGCCACCTACGGCAAGCTGACCCTGAAGTTCATCTGCACCACCGGCAAG
CTGCCCGTGCCCTGGCCCACCCTCGTGACCACCCTGACCTGGGGCGTGCAGTGCTTCAGCCGCTACCCCG
ACCACATGAAGCAGCACGACTTCTTCAAGTCCGCCATGCCCGAAGGCTACGTCCAGGAGCGCACCATCTT
CTTCAAGGACGACGGCAACTACAAGACCCGCGCCGAGGTGAAGTTCGAGGGCGACACCCTGGTGAACCGC
ATCGAGCTGAAGGGCATCGACTTCAAGGAGGACGGCAACATCCTGGGGCACAAGCTGGAGTACAACTACA
TCAGCCACAACGTCTATATCACCGCCGACAAGCAGAAGAACGGCATCAAGGCCAACTTCAAGATCCGCCA
CAACATCGAGGACGGCAGCGTGCAGCTCGCCGACCACTACCAGCAGAACACCCCCATCGGCGACGGCCCC
GTGCTGCTGCCCGACAACCACTACCTGAGCACCCAGTCCGCCCTGAGCAAAGACCCCAACGAGAAGCGCG
ATCACATGGTCCTGCTGGAGTTCGTGACCGCCGCCGGGATCACTCTCGGCATGGACGAGCTGTACAAGGG
TGGACCAGGTGGTGGACATCAAACAAGTTTGTACAAAAAAGCTGAACGAGAAACGTAAAATGATATAAAT
ATCAATATATTAAATTAGATTTTGCATAAAAAACAGACTACATAATACTGTAAAACACAACATATCCAGT
CACTATGGCGGCCGCATTAGGCACCCCAGGCTTTACACTTTATGCTTCCGGCTCGTATAATGTGTGGATT
TTGAGTTAGGATCCGTCGAGATTTTCAGGAGCTAAGGAAGCTAAAATGGAGAAAAAAATCACTGGATATA
CCACCGTTGATATATCCCAATGGCATCGTAAAGAACATTTTGAGGCATTTCAGTCAGTTGCTCAATGTAC
CTATAACCAGACCGTTCAGCTGGATATTACGGCCTTTTTAAAGACCGTAAAGAAAAATAAGCACAAGTTT
TATCCGGCCTTTATTCACATTCTTGCCCGCCTGATGAATGCTCATCCGGAATTCCGTATGGCAATGAAAG
ACGGTGAGCTGGTGATATGGGATAGTGTTCACCCTTGTTACACCGTTTTCCATGAGCAAACTGAAACGTT
TTCATCGCTCTGGAGTGAATACCACGACGATTTCCGGCAGTTTCTACACATATATTCGCAAGATGTGGCG
TGTTACGGTGAAAACCTGGCCTATTTCCCTAAAGGGTTTATTGAGAATATGTTTTTCGTCTCAGCCAATC
CCTGGGTGAGTTTCACCAGTTTTGATTTAAACGTGGCCAATATGGACAACTTCTTCGCCCCCGTTTTCAC
CATGGGCAAATATTATACGCAAGGCGACAAGGTGCTGATGCCGCTGGCGATTCAGGTTCATCATGCCGTC
TGTGATGGCTTCCATGTCGGCAGAATGCTTAATGAATTACAACAGTACTGCGATGAGTGGCAGGGCGGGG
CGTAAACGCCGCGTGGATCCGGCTTACTAAAAGCCAGATAACAGTATGCGTATTTGCGCGCTGATTTTTG
CGGTATAAGAATATATACTGATATGTATACCCGAAGTATGTCAAAAAGAGGTATGCTATGAAGCAGCGTA
TTACAGTGACAGTTGACAGCGACAGCTATCAGTTGCTCAAGGCATATATGATGTCAATATCTCCGGTCTG
GTAAGCACAACCATGCAGAATGAAGCCCGTCGTCTGCGTGCCGAACGCTGGAAAGCGGAAAATCAGGAAG
GGATGGCTGAGGTCGCCCGGTTTATTGAAATGAACGGCTCTTTTGCTGACGAGAACAGGGGCTGGTGAAA
TGCAGTTTAAGGTTTACACCTATAAAAGAGAGAGCCGTTATCGTCTGTTTGTGGATGTACAGAGTGATAT
TATTGACACGCCCGGGCGACGGATGGTGATCCCCCTGGCCAGTGCACGTCTGCTGTCAGATAAAGTCTCC
CGTGAACTTTACCCGGTGGTGCATATCGGGGATGAAAGCTGGCGCATGATGACCACCGATATGGCCAGTG
TGCCGGTCTCCGTTATCGGGGAAGAAGTGGCTGATCTCAGCCACCGCGAAAATGACATCAAAAACGCCAT
TAACCTGATGTTCTGGGGAATATAAATGTCAGGCTCCCTTATACACAGCCAGTCTGCAGGTCGACCATAG
TGACTGGATATGTTGTGTTTTACAGTATTATGTAGTCTGTTTTTTATGCAAAATCTAATTTAATATATTG
ATATTTATATCATTTTACGTTTCTCGTTCAGCTTTCTTGTACAAAGTGGTTCGATGTCATGTAATTAGTT
ATGTCACGCTTACATTCACGCCCTCCCCCCACATCCGCTCTAACCGAAAAGGAAGGAGTTAGACAACCTG
AAGTCTAGGTCCCTATTTATTTTTTTATAGTTATGTTAGTATTAAGAACGTTATTTATATTTCAAATTTT
TCTTTTTTTTCTGTACAGACGCGTGTACGCATGTAACATTATACTGAAAACCTTGCTTGAGAAGGTTTTG
GGACGCTCGAAGGCTTTAATTTGCGGCCGGTACCCAATTCGCCCTATAGTGAGTCGTATTACGCGCGCTC
ACTGGCCGTCGTTTTACAACGTCGTGACTGGGAAAACCCTGGCGTTACCCAACTTAATCGCCTTGCAGCA
CATCCCCCTTTCGCCAGCTGGCGTAATAGCGAAGAGGCCCGCACCGATCGCCCTTCCCAACAGTTGCGCA
GCCTGAATGGCGAATGGCGCG
[124 nt withheld, positions 7022-7145]
C
[91 nt withheld, positions 7147-7237]
A
[49 nt withheld, positions 7239-7287]
CCTTTGACGTTGGAGTCCACGTTCTTT
[37 nt withheld, positions 7315-7351]
ACCCTATCTCGGTCTATTCTTTTGATTTATAAGGGATTTTGCCGATTTCGGCCTATTGGTTAAAAAATGA
GCTGATTTAACAAAAATTTAACGCGAATTTTAACAAAATATTAACGTTTACAATTTCCTGATGCGGTATT
TTCTCCTTACGCATCTGTGCGGTATTTCACACCGCATATCGACGGTCGAGGAGAACTTCTAGTATATCCA
CATACCTAATATTATTGCCTTATTAAAAATGGAATCCCAACAATTACATCAAAATCCACATTCTCTTCAA
AATCAATTGTCCTGTACTTCCTTGTTCATGTGTGTTCAAAAACGTTATATTTATAGGATAATTATACTCT
ATTTCTCAACAAGTAATTGGTTGTTTGGCCGAGCGGTCTAAGGCGCCTGATTCAAGAAATATCTTGACCG
CAGTTAACTGTGGGAATACTCAGGTATCGTAAGATGCAAGAGTTCGAATCTCTTAGCAACCATTATTTTT
TTCCTCAACATAACGAGAACACACAGGGGCGCTATCGCACAGAATCAAATTCGATGACTGGAAATTTTTT
GTTAATTTCAGAGGTCGCCTGACGCATATACCTTTTTCAACTGAAAAATTGGGAGAAAAAGGAAAGGTGA
GAGGCCGGAACCGGCTTTTCATATAGAATAGAGAAGCGTTCATGACTAAATGCTTGCATCACAATACTTG
AAGTTGACAATATTATTTAAGGACCTATTGTTTTTTCCAATAGGTGGTTAGCAATCGTCTTACTTTCTAA
CTTTTCTTACCTTTTACATTTCAGCAATATATATATATATTTCAAGGATATACCATTCTAATGTCTGCCC
CTATGTCTGCCCCTAAGAAGATCGTCGTTTTGCCAGGTGACCACGTTGGTCAAGAAATCACAGCCGAAGC
CATTAAGGTTCTTAAAGCTATTTCTGATGTTCGTTCCAATGTCAAGTTCGATTTCGAAAATCATTTAATT
GGTGGTGCTGCTATCGATGCTACAGGTGTCCCACTTCCAGATGAGGCGCTGGAAGCCTCCAAGAAGGTTG
ATGCCGTTTTGTTAGGTGCTGTGGCTGGTCCTAAATGGGGTACCGGTAGTGTTAGACCTGAACAAGGTTT
ACTAAAAATCCGTAAAGAACTTCAATTGTACGCCAACTTAAGACCATGTAACTTTGCATCCGACTCTCTT
TTAGACTTATCTCCAATCAAGCCACAATTTGCTAAAGGTACTGACTTCGTTGTTGTCAGAGAATTAGTGG
GAGGTATTTACTTTGGTAAGAGAAAGGAAGACGATGGTGATGGTGTCGCTTGGGATAGTGAACAATACAC
CGTTCCAGAAGTGCAAAGAATCACAAGAATGGCCGCTTTCATGGCCCTACAACATGAGCCACCATTGCCT
ATTTGGTCCTTGGATAAAGCTAATCTTTTGGCCTCTTCAAGATTATGGAGAAAAACTGTGGAGGAAACCA
TCAAGAACGAATTCCCTACATTGAAGGTTCAACATCAATTGATTGATTCTGCCGCCATGATCCTAGTTAA
GAACCCAACCCACCTAAATGGTATTATAATCACCAGCAACATGTTTGGTGATATCATCTCCGATGAAGCC
TCCGTTATCCCAGGTTCCTTGGGTTTGTTGCCATCTGCGTCCTTGGCCTCTTTGCCAGACAAGAACACCG
CATTTGGTTTGTACGAACCATGCCACGGTTCTGCTCCAGATTTGCCAAAGAATAAGGTTGACCCTATCGC
CACTATCTTGTCTGCTGCAATGATGTTGAAATTGTCATTGAACTTGCCTGAAGAAGGTAAGGCCATTGAA
GATGCAGTTAAAAAGGTTTTGGATGCAGGTATCAGAACTGGTGATTTAGGTGGTTCCAACAGTACCACCG
AAGTCGGTGATGCTGTCGCCGAAGAAGTTAAGAAAATCCTTGCTTAAAAAGATTCTCTTTTTTTATGATA
TTTGTACATAAACTTTATAAATGAAATTCATAATAGAAACGACACGAAATTACAAAATGGAATATGTTCA
TAGGGTAGACGAAACTATATACGCAATCTACATACATTTATCAAGAAGGAGAAAAAGGAGGATAGTAAAG
GAATACAGGTAAGCAAATTGATACTAATGGCTCAACGTGATAAGGAAAAAGAATTGCACTTTAACATTAA
TATTGACAAGGAGGAGGGCACCACACAAAAAGTTAGGTGTAACAGAAAATCATGAAACTACGATTCCTAA
TTTGATATTGGAGGATTTTCTCTAAAAAAAAAAAAATACAACAAATAAAAAACACTCAATGACCTGACCA
TTTGATGGAGTTTAAGTCAATACCTTCTTGAAGCATTTCCCATAATGGTGAAAGTTCCCTCAAGAATTTT
ACTCTGTCAGAAACGGCCTTACGACGTAGTCGATATGGTGCACTCTCAGTACAATCTGCTCTGATGCCGC
ATAGTTAAGCCAGCCCCGACACCCGCCAACACCCGCTGACGCGCCCTGACGGGCTTGTCTGCTCCCGGCA
TCCGCTTACAGACAAGCTGTGACCGTCTCCGGGAGCTGCATGTGTCAGAGGTTTTCACCGTCATCACCGA
AACGCGCGA
