>Addgene plasmid #14297 | pAG425GAL-ECFP-ccdB | addgene partial sequence | sequence record 20826 | 14297 with pRS_marker
GTTAAGGCCGTTTCTGACAGAGTAAAATTCTTGAGGGAACTTTCACCATTATGGGAAATGGTTCAAGAAG
GTATTGACTTAAACTCCATCAAATGGTCAGGTCATTGAGTGTTTTTTATTTGTTGTATTTTTTTTTTTTT
AGAGAAAATCCTCCAATATATAAATTAGGAATCATAGTTTCATGATTTTCTGTTACACCTAACTTTTTGT
GTGGTGCCCTCCTCCTTGTCAATATTAATGTTAAAGTGCAATTCTTTTTCCTTATCACGTTGAGCCATTA
GTATCAATTTGCTTACCTGTATTCCTTTACATCCTCCTTTTTCTCCTTCTTGATAAATGTATGTAGATTG
CGTATATAGTTTCGTCTACCCTATGAACATATTCCATTTTGTAATTTCGTGTCGTTTCTATTATGAATTT
CATTTATAAAGTTTATGTACAAATATCATAAAAAAAGAGAATCTTTTTAAGCAAGGATTTTCTTAACTTC
TTCGGCGACAGCATCACCGACTTCGGTGGTACTGTTGGAACCACCTAAATCACCAGTTCTGATACCTGCA
TCCAAAACCTTTTTAACTGCATCTTCAATGGCCTTACCTTCTTCAGGCAAGTTCAATGACAATTTCAACA
TCATTGC
