>Addgene plasmid #14297 | pAG425GAL-ECFP-ccdB | addgene partial sequence | sequence record 20827 | 14297 with EXFP-R
TAGCCTTCGGGCATGGCGGACTTGAAGAAGTCGTGCTGCTTCATGTGGTCGGGGTAGCGGCTGAAGCACT
GCACGCCCCAGGTCAGGGTGGTCACGAGGGTGGGCCAGGGCACGGGCAGCTTGCCGGTGGTGCAGATGAA
CTTCAGGGTCAGCTTGCCGTAGGTGGCATCGCCCTCGCCCTCGCCGGACACGCTGAACTTGTGGCCGTTT
ACGTCGCCGTCCAGCTCGACCAGGATGGGCACCACCCCGGTGAACAGCTCCTCGCCCTTGCTCACCATTT
TGTCCCGGGGGATCCACTAGTTCTAGAATCCGGGGTTTTTTCTCCTTGACGTTAAAGTATAGAGGTATAT
TAACAATTTTTTGTTGATACTTTTATTACATTTGAATAAGAAGTAATACAAACCGAAAATGTTGAAAGTA
TTAGTTAAAGTGGTTATGCAGTTTTTGCATTTATATATCTGTTAATAGATCAAAAATCATCGCTTCGCTG
ATTAATTACCCCAGAAATAAGGCTAAAAAACTAATCGCATTATCATCCTATGGTTGTTAATTTGATTCGT
TCATTTGAAGGTTTGTGGGGCCAGGTTACTGCCAATTTTTCCTCTTCATAACCATAAA
